Addgene plasmid #112105: pEGFP-N1 Dynamin1 L330R Q334R L702R
Purpose: Mammalian expression plasmid of GFP-tagged Dynamin protein.
Depositing lab: Justin Taraska. Depositing organization: National Heart, Lung, and Blood Institute (NHLBI). Publication: Cryo-EM of the dynamin polymer assembled on lipid membrane. Kong L, Sochacki KA, Wang H, Fang S, Canagarajah B, Kehr AD, Rice WJ, Strub MP, Taraska JW, Hinshaw JE. Nature. 2018 Aug;560(7717):258-262. doi: 10.1038/s41586-018-0378-6. Epub 2018 Aug 1. PubMed 30069048.
Backbone
  Vector backbone: pEGFP-N1
  Backbone manufacturer: Clontech
  Vector type: Mammalian Expression
Growth in bacteria
  Bacterial resistance: Kanamycin, 50 μg/mL
  Growth temperature: 37°C
  Growth strain: DH5alpha
  Copy number: High Copy
Gene/Insert
  Gene/Insert name: Dynamin1
  Species: H. sapiens (human)
  Mutation: L330R Q334R L702R
  Entrez Gene: DNM1 (a.k.a. DEE31, DNM, EIEE31)
  Promoter: CMV
  Tag / fusion protein: EGFP (C terminal on backbone)
  Cloning method: Unknown
  Sequencing primers: 5′ CMV-F; 3′ SV40-pArev
Terms and licenses: Academic/Nonprofit Terms; Industry Terms: Not Available to Industry
How to cite: pEGFP-N1 Dynamin1 L330R Q334R L702R was a gift from Justin Taraska (Addgene plasmid # 112105 ; http://n2t.net/addgene:112105 ; RRID:Addgene_112105)
