[The description below was written by a language model from this plasmid's Addgene catalogue record and pLannotate feature annotations shown in this document.]
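Description:
pEGFP-N1 Dynamin1 L330R Q334R L702R is a mammalian expression plasmid of about 7.3 kb built on the Clontech pEGFP-N1 backbone, encoding human dynamin 1 (DNM1) fused at its C terminus to EGFP. The dynamin coding sequence sits in the multiple cloning site, leaving short MCS remnants on either side. It is driven by the human cytomegalovirus immediate-early enhancer and promoter, reads through a short linker into the mammalian codon-optimized EGFP, and is terminated by the SV40 polyadenylation signal. The insert carries three arginine substitutions, L330R, Q334R and L702R. The record does not say what these changes do to the protein, although the associated publication concerns the cryo-EM structure of the dynamin polymer assembled on lipid membrane.

The plasmid is propagated in E. coli through a high-copy ColE1/pUC-type origin and selected with kanamycin. The Tn5 aminoglycoside phosphotransferase gene (NeoR/KanR) has a dual promoter arrangement: a bacterial bla promoter gives kanamycin resistance in bacteria, while the SV40 enhancer/early promoter, paired with the HSV TK polyadenylation signal, allows G418 selection of stably transfected mammalian cells. An f1 origin is also present, permitting single-stranded DNA production. The small annotated fragments of SV40 large T antigen, ble and the bGH poly(A) signal appear to be partial sequence matches within backbone regions rather than functional elements. As recorded, the construct is used to express GFP-tagged mutant dynamin in mammalian cells, where the fluorescent fusion allows its localization and behavior to be followed by microscopy, for example in comparison with the wild-type protein.
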