Features (pLannotate 1.2.2; 16 found; start..end, strand, type, name):
     61..364     +  enhancer       CMV enhancer: human cytomegalovirus immediate early enhancer
    365..568     +  promoter       CMV promoter: human cytomegalovirus (CMV) immediate early promoter
    591..613     +  misc_feature   MCS (fragment): multiple cloning site
    619..3207    +  CDS            DNM1: DYN1_HUMAN - Also known as DNM. Experimental evidence at protein level: Swiss-Prot protein existence level 1. Microtubule-associated force-producing protein involved in producing microtubule bundles and able to bind and hydrolyze GTP. Most probably involved in vesicular trafficking processes. Involved in receptor-mediated endocytosis. From Homo sapiens (Human).
   3207..3251    +  misc_feature   MCS (fragment): multiple cloning site
   3265..3984    +  CDS            EGFP: the original enhanced GFP (Yang et al., 1996) mammalian codon-optimized
   4001..4084    +  CDS            large T antigen (fragment): large T antigen from SV40 (simian virus 40)
   4107..4228    +  polyA_signal   SV40 poly(A) signal: SV40 polyadenylation signal
   4262..4690    -  rep_origin     f1 ori (sequence partly withheld): f1 bacteriophage origin of replication; arrow indicates direction of (+) strand synthesis
   4717..4821    +  promoter       AmpR promoter: bla
   4823..5180    +  promoter       SV40 promoter: SV40 enhancer and early promoter
   5215..6009    +  CDS            NeoR/KanR: aminoglycoside phosphotransferase from Tn5; aph(3')-II (or nptII); confers resistance to neomycin, kanamycin, and G418 (Geneticin®)
   6030..6182    +  CDS            ble (fragment): BLE_KLEPN - Experimental evidence at protein level: Swiss-Prot protein existence level 1. Binding protein with a strong affinity to the bleomycin family of antibiotics. Binds to CL990; an antimitotic-antibiotic compound. From Klebsiella pneumoniae.
   6241..6288    +  polyA_signal   HSV TK poly(A) signal: herpes simplex virus thymidine kinase polyadenylation signal (Cole and Stacy, 1985)
   6379..6395    -  polyA_signal   bGH poly(A) signal (fragment): bovine growth hormone polyadenylation signal
   6617..7205    +  rep_origin     ori: high-copy-number ColE1/pMB1/pBR322/pUC origin of replication
>Addgene plasmid #112105 | pEGFP-N1 Dynamin1 L330R Q334R L702R | depositor full sequence | sequence record 211031 | Full Sequence
TAGTTATTAATAGTAATCAATTACGGGGTCATTAGTTCATAGCCCATATATGGAGTTCCGCGTTACATAA
CTTACGGTAAATGGCCCGCCTGGCTGACCGCCCAACGACCCCCGCCCATTGACGTCAATAATGACGTATG
TTCCCATAGTAACGCCAATAGGGACTTTCCATTGACGTCAATGGGTGGAGTATTTACGGTAAACTGCCCA
CTTGGCAGTACATCAAGTGTATCATATGCCAAGTACGCCCCCTATTGACGTCAATGACGGTAAATGGCCC
GCCTGGCATTATGCCCAGTACATGACCTTATGGGACTTTCCTACTTGGCAGTACATCTACGTATTAGTCA
TCGCTATTACCATGGTGATGCGGTTTTGGCAGTACATCAATGGGCGTGGATAGCGGTTTGACTCACGGGG
ATTTCCAAGTCTCCACCCCATTGACGTCAATGGGAGTTTGTTTTGGCACCAAAATCAACGGGACTTTCCA
AAATGTCGTAACAACTCCGCCCCATTGACGCAAATGGGCGGTAGGCGTGTACGGTGGGAGGTCTATATAA
GCAGAGCTGGTTTAGTGAACCGTCAGATCCGCTAGCGCTACCGGACTCAGATCCTGCCATGGGCAACCGC
GGCATGGAAGATCTCATCCCGCTGGTCAACCGGCTGCAAGACGCCTTCTCTGCCATCGGCCAGAACGCGG
ACCTCGACCTGCCGCAGATCGCTGTGGTGGGCGGCCAGAGCGCCGGCAAGAGCTCGGTGCTCGAGAATTT
CGTAGGCAGGGACTTCTTGCCTCGAGGATCTGGCATTGTTACCCGACGTCCCCTGGTCTTGCAGCTGGTC
AATGCAACCACAGAATATGCCGAGTTCCTGCACTGCAAGGGAAAGAAATTCACCGACTTCGAGGAGGTGC
GCCTTGAGATCGAGGCCGAGACCGACAGGGTCACCGGCACCAACAAGGGCATCTCGCCGGTGCCTATCAA
CCTCCGCGTCTACTCGCCGCACGTGCTGAACCTGACCCTGGTGGACCTGCCCGGAATGACCAAGGTCCCG
GTGGGGGACCAACCTCCCGACATCGAGTTCCAGATCCGAGACATGCTTATGCAGTTTGTCACCAAGGAGA
ACTGCCTCATCCTGGCCGTGTCCCCCGCCAACTCTGACCTGGCCAATTCTGACGCCCTCAAGGTCGCCAA
GGAGGTGGACCCCCAGGGCCAGCGCACCATCGGGGTCATCACCAAGCTGGACCTGATGGACGAGGGCACA
GATGCCCGTGATGTGCTGGAGAACAAGCTGCTCCCCCTGCGCAGAGGCTACATTGGAGTGGTGAACCGGA
GCCAGAAGGACATTGATGGCAAGAAGGACATTACCGCCGCCTTGGCTGCTGAACGAAAGTTCTTCCTCTC
CCATCCATCTTATCGCCACTTGGCTGACCGTATGGGCACGCCCTACCTGCAGAAGGTCCTCAATCAGCAA
CTGACGAACCACATCCGGGACACACTGCCGGGGCTGCGGAACAAGCTGCAGAGCCAGCTACTGTCCATTG
AGAAGGAGGTGGAGGAATACAAGAACTTCCGCCCTGATGACCCAGCTCGCAAGACCAAGGCCCTGAGGCA
GATGGTCAGGCAGTTTGCCGTAGACTTTGAGAAGCGCATTGAGGGCTCAGGAGATCAGATCGACACCTAC
GAACTGTCAGGGGGAGCCCGCATTAACCGAATCTTCCACGAGCGCTTCCCTTTCGAGCTGGTCAAGATGG
AGTTTGATGAGAAGGAACTCCGAAGGGAGATCAGCTATGCTATCAAGAATATCCATGGCATTAGAACGGG
GCTGTTTACCCCAGACATGGCCTTTGAGACCATTGTGAAAAAGCAGGTGAAGAAGATCCGAGAACCGTGT
CTCAAGTGTGTGGACATGGTTATCTCGGAGCTAATCAGCACCGTTAGACAGTGCACCAAGAAGCTCCAGC
AGTACCCGCGGCTACGGGAGGAGATGGAGCGCATCGTGACCACCCACATCCGGGAGCGCGAGGGCCGCAC
TAAGGAGCAGGTCATGCTTCTCATCGATATCGAGCTGGCTTACATGAACACCAACCATGAGGACTTCATA
GGCTTTGCCAATGCTCAGCAGAGGAGCAACCAGATGAACAAGAAGAAGACTTCAGGGAACCAGGATGAGA
TTCTGGTCATCCGCAAGGGCTGGCTGACTATCAATAATATTGGCATCATGAAAGGGGGCTCCAAGGAGTA
CTGGTTTGTGCTGACTGCTGAGAATCTGTCCTGGTACAAGGATGATGAGGAGAAAGAGAAGAAATACATG
CTGTCTGTGGACAACCTCAAGCTGCGGGACGTGGAGAAGGGCTTTATGTCGAGCAAGCATATCTTTGCCC
TCTTTAACACGGAGCAGAGGAATGTCTACAAGGATTATCGGCAGCTGGAGCTAGCCTGTGAGACACAGGA
GGAGGTGGACAGCTGGAAGGCCTCCTTCCTGAGGGCTGGCGTGTACCCTGAGCGTGTTGGGGACAAAGAG
AAAGCCAGCGAGACCGAGGAGAATGGCTCCGACAGCTTCATGCATTCCATGGACCCACAGCTGGAACGGC
AAGTGGAGACCATCCGGAATCTTGTGGACTCATACATGGCCATTGTCAACAAGACCGTGAGGGACCTCAT
GCCCAAGACCATCATGCACCTCATGATTAACAATACCAAGGAGTTCATCTTCTCGGAGCTGAGGGCCAAC
CTGTACTCGTGTGGGGACCAGAACACGCTGATGGAGGAGTCGGCGGAGCAGGCACAGCGGCGCGACGAGA
TGCTGCGCATGTACCACGCACTGAAGGAGGCGCTCAGCATCATCGGCAACATCAACACGACCACCGTCAG
CACGCCCATGCCCCCGCCCGTGGACGACTCCTGGCTGCAGGTGCAGAGCGTACCGGCCGGACGCAGGTCG
CCCACGTCCAGCCCCACGCCGCAGCGCCGAGCCCCCGCCGTGCCCCCAGCCCGGCCCGGGTCGCGGGGCC
CTGCTCCTGGGCCTCCGCCTGCTGGGTCCGCCCTGGGGGGGGCGCCCCCCGTGCCCTCCAGGCCGGGGGC
TTCCCCTGACCCTTTCGGCCCTCCCCCTCAGGTGCCCTCGCGCCCCAACCGCGCCCCGCCCGGGGTCCCC
AGCCGATCGGGTCAGGCAAGTCCATCCCGTCCTGAGAGCCCCAGGCCCCCCTTCGACAAGCTTCGAATTC
TGCAGTCGACGGTACCGCGGGCCCGGGATCCACCGGTCGCCACCATGGTGAGCAAGGGCGAGGAGCTGTT
CACCGGGGTGGTGCCCATCCTGGTCGAGCTGGACGGCGACGTAAACGGCCACAAGTTCAGCGTGTCCGGC
GAGGGCGAGGGCGATGCCACCTACGGCAAGCTGACCCTGAAGTTCATCTGCACCACCGGCAAGCTGCCCG
TGCCCTGGCCCACCCTCGTGACCACCCTGACCTACGGCGTGCAGTGCTTCAGCCGCTACCCCGACCACAT
GAAGCAGCACGACTTCTTCAAGTCCGCCATGCCCGAAGGCTACGTCCAGGAGCGCACCATCTTCTTCAAG
GACGACGGCAACTACAAGACCCGCGCCGAGGTGAAGTTCGAGGGCGACACCCTGGTGAACCGCATCGAGC
TGAAGGGCATCGACTTCAAGGAGGACGGCAACATCCTGGGGCACAAGCTGGAGTACAACTACAACAGCCA
CAACGTCTATATCATGGCCGACAAGCAGAAGAACGGCATCAAGGTGAACTTCAAGATCCGCCACAACATC
GAGGACGGCAGCGTGCAGCTCGCCGACCACTACCAGCAGAACACCCCCATCGGCGACGGCCCCGTGCTGC
TGCCCGACAACCACTACCTGAGCACCCAGTCCGCCCTGAGCAAAGACCCCAACGAGAAGCGCGATCACAT
GGTCCTGCTGGAGTTCGTGACCGCCGCCGGGATCACTCTCGGCATGGACGAGCTGTACAAGTAAAGCGGC
CGCGACTCTAGATCATAATCAGCCATACCACATTTGTAGAGGTTTTACTTGCTTTAAAAAACCTCCCACA
CCTCCCCCTGAACCTGAAACATAAAATGAATGCAATTGTTGTTGTTAACTTGTTTATTGCAGCTTATAAT
GGTTACAAATAAAGCAATAGCATCACAAATTTCACAAATAAAGCATTTTTTTCACTGCATTCTAGTTGTG
GTTTGTCCAAACTCATCAATGTATCTTAAGGCGTAAATTGTAAGCGTTAATATTTTGTTAAAATTCGCGT
TAAATTTTTGTTAAATCAGCTCATTTTTTAACCAATAGGCCGAAATCGGCAAAATCCCTTATAAATCAAA
AGAATAGACCGAGATAGGGT
[37 nt withheld, positions 4361-4397]
AAAGAACGTGGACTCCAACGTCAAAGG
[49 nt withheld, positions 4425-4473]
T
[91 nt withheld, positions 4475-4565]
G
[124 nt withheld, positions 4567-4690]
CAGGTGGCACTTTTCGGGGAAATGTGCGCGGAACCCCTATTTGTTTATTTTTCTAAATACATTCAAATAT
GTATCCGCTCATGAGACAATAACCCTGATAAATGCTTCAATAATATTGAAAAAGGAAGAGTCCTGAGGCG
GAAAGAACCAGCTGTGGAATGTGTGTCAGTTAGGGTGTGGAAAGTCCCCAGGCTCCCCAGCAGGCAGAAG
TATGCAAAGCATGCATCTCAATTAGTCAGCAACCAGGTGTGGAAAGTCCCCAGGCTCCCCAGCAGGCAGA
AGTATGCAAAGCATGCATCTCAATTAGTCAGCAACCATAGTCCCGCCCCTAACTCCGCCCATCCCGCCCC
TAACTCCGCCCAGTTCCGCCCATTCTCCGCCCCATGGCTGACTAATTTTTTTTATTTATGCAGAGGCCGA
GGCCGCCTCGGCCTCTGAGCTATTCCAGAAGTAGTGAGGAGGCTTTTTTGGAGGCCTAGGCTTTTGCAAA
GATCGATCAAGAGACAGGATGAGGATCGTTTCGCATGATTGAACAAGATGGATTGCACGCAGGTTCTCCG
GCCGCTTGGGTGGAGAGGCTATTCGGCTATGACTGGGCACAACAGACAATCGGCTGCTCTGATGCCGCCG
TGTTCCGGCTGTCAGCGCAGGGGCGCCCGGTTCTTTTTGTCAAGACCGACCTGTCCGGTGCCCTGAATGA
ACTGCAAGACGAGGCAGCGCGGCTATCGTGGCTGGCCACGACGGGCGTTCCTTGCGCAGCTGTGCTCGAC
GTTGTCACTGAAGCGGGAAGGGACTGGCTGCTATTGGGCGAAGTGCCGGGGCAGGATCTCCTGTCATCTC
ACCTTGCTCCTGCCGAGAAAGTATCCATCATGGCTGATGCAATGCGGCGGCTGCATACGCTTGATCCGGC
TACCTGCCCATTCGACCACCAAGCGAAACATCGCATCGAGCGAGCACGTACTCGGATGGAAGCCGGTCTT
GTCGATCAGGATGATCTGGACGAAGAGCATCAGGGGCTCGCGCCAGCCGAACTGTTCGCCAGGCTCAAGG
CGAGCATGCCCGACGGCGAGGATCTCGTCGTGACCCATGGCGATGCCTGCTTGCCGAATATCATGGTGGA
AAATGGCCGCTTTTCTGGATTCATCGACTGTGGCCGGCTGGGTGTGGCGGACCGCTATCAGGACATAGCG
TTGGCTACCCGTGATATTGCTGAAGAGCTTGGCGGCGAATGGGCTGACCGCTTCCTCGTGCTTTACGGTA
TCGCCGCTCCCGATTCGCAGCGCATCGCCTTCTATCGCCTTCTTGACGAGTTCTTCTGAGCGGGACTCTG
GGGTTCGAAATGACCGACCAAGCGACGCCCAACCTGCCATCACGAGATTTCGATTCCACCGCCGCCTTCT
ATGAAAGGTTGGGCTTCGGAATCGTTTTCCGGGACGCCGGCTGGATGATCCTCCAGCGCGGGGATCTCAT
GCTGGAGTTCTTCGCCCACCCTAGGGGGAGGCTAACTGAAACACGGAAGGAGACAATACCGGAAGGAACC
CGCGCTATGACGGCAATAAAAAGACAGAATAAAACGCACGGTGTTGGGTCGTTTGTTCATAAACGCGGGG
TTCGGTCCCAGGGCTGGCACTCTGTCGATACCCCACCGAGACCCCATTGGGGCCAATACGCCCGCGTTTC
TTCCTTTTCCCCACCCCACCCCCCAAGTTCGGGTGAAGGCCCAGGGCTCGCAGCCAACGTCGGGGCGGCA
GGCCCTGCCATAGCCTCAGGTTACTCATATATACTTTAGATTGATTTAAAACTTCATTTTTAATTTAAAA
GGATCTAGGTGAAGATCCTTTTTGATAATCTCATGACCAAAATCCCTTAACGTGAGTTTTCGTTCCACTG
AGCGTCAGACCCCGTAGAAAAGATCAAAGGATCTTCTTGAGATCCTTTTTTTCTGCGCGTAATCTGCTGC
TTGCAAACAAAAAAACCACCGCTACCAGCGGTGGTTTGTTTGCCGGATCAAGAGCTACCAACTCTTTTTC
CGAAGGTAACTGGCTTCAGCAGAGCGCAGATACCAAATACTGTCCTTCTAGTGTAGCCGTAGTTAGGCCA
CCACTTCAAGAACTCTGTAGCACCGCCTACATACCTCGCTCTGCTAATCCTGTTACCAGTGGCTGCTGCC
AGTGGCGATAAGTCGTGTCTTACCGGGTTGGACTCAAGACGATAGTTACCGGATAAGGCGCAGCGGTCGG
GCTGAACGGGGGGTTCGTGCACACAGCCCAGCTTGGAGCGAACGACCTACACCGAACTGAGATACCTACA
GCGTGAGCTATGAGAAAGCGCCACGCTTCCCGAAGGGAGAAAGGCGGACAGGTATCCGGTAAGCGGCAGG
GTCGGAACAGGAGAGCGCACGAGGGAGCTTCCAGGGGGAAACGCCTGGTATCTTTATAGTCCTGTCGGGT
TTCGCCACCTCTGACTTGAGCGTCGATTTTTGTGATGCTCGTCAGGGGGGCGGAGCCTATGGAAAAACGC
CAGCAACGCGGCCTTTTTACGGTTCCTGGCCTTTTGCTGGCCTTTTGCTCACATGTTCTTTCCTGCGTTA
TCCCCTGATTCTGTGGATAACCGTATTACCGCCATGCAT
