>Addgene plasmid #112105 | pEGFP-N1 Dynamin1 L330R Q334R L702R | depositor partial sequence | sequence record 211032 | hDynamin1 L330R Q334R L702R
ATGGGCAACCGCGGCATGGAAGATCTCATCCCGCTGGTCAACCGGCTGCAAGACGCCTTCTCTGCCATCG
GCCAGAACGCGGACCTCGACCTGCCGCAGATCGCTGTGGTGGGCGGCCAGAGCGCCGGCAAGAGCTCGGT
GCTCGAGAATTTCGTAGGCAGGGACTTCTTGCCTCGAGGATCTGGCATTGTTACCCGACGTCCCCTGGTC
TTGCAGCTGGTCAATGCAACCACAGAATATGCCGAGTTCCTGCACTGCAAGGGAAAGAAATTCACCGACT
TCGAGGAGGTGCGCCTTGAGATCGAGGCCGAGACCGACAGGGTCACCGGCACCAACAAGGGCATCTCGCC
GGTGCCTATCAACCTCCGCGTCTACTCGCCGCACGTGCTGAACCTGACCCTGGTGGACCTGCCCGGAATG
ACCAAGGTCCCGGTGGGGGACCAACCTCCCGACATCGAGTTCCAGATCCGAGACATGCTTATGCAGTTTG
TCACCAAGGAGAACTGCCTCATCCTGGCCGTGTCCCCCGCCAACTCTGACCTGGCCAATTCTGACGCCCT
CAAGGTCGCCAAGGAGGTGGACCCCCAGGGCCAGCGCACCATCGGGGTCATCACCAAGCTGGACCTGATG
GACGAGGGCACAGATGCCCGTGATGTGCTGGAGAACAAGCTGCTCCCCCTGCGCAGAGGCTACATTGGAG
TGGTGAACCGGAGCCAGAAGGACATTGATGGCAAGAAGGACATTACCGCCGCCTTGGCTGCTGAACGAAA
GTTCTTCCTCTCCCATCCATCTTATCGCCACTTGGCTGACCGTATGGGCACGCCCTACCTGCAGAAGGTC
CTCAATCAGCAACTGACGAACCACATCCGGGACACACTGCCGGGGCTGCGGAACAAGCTGCAGAGCCAGC
TACTGTCCATTGAGAAGGAGGTGGAGGAATACAAGAACTTCCGCCCTGATGACCCAGCTCGCAAGACCAA
GGCCCTGAGGCAGATGGTCAGGCAGTTTGCCGTAGACTTTGAGAAGCGCATTGAGGGCTCAGGAGATCAG
ATCGACACCTACGAACTGTCAGGGGGAGCCCGCATTAACCGAATCTTCCACGAGCGCTTCCCTTTCGAGC
TGGTCAAGATGGAGTTTGATGAGAAGGAACTCCGAAGGGAGATCAGCTATGCTATCAAGAATATCCATGG
CATTAGAACGGGGCTGTTTACCCCAGACATGGCCTTTGAGACCATTGTGAAAAAGCAGGTGAAGAAGATC
CGAGAACCGTGTCTCAAGTGTGTGGACATGGTTATCTCGGAGCTAATCAGCACCGTTAGACAGTGCACCA
AGAAGCTCCAGCAGTACCCGCGGCTACGGGAGGAGATGGAGCGCATCGTGACCACCCACATCCGGGAGCG
CGAGGGCCGCACTAAGGAGCAGGTCATGCTTCTCATCGATATCGAGCTGGCTTACATGAACACCAACCAT
GAGGACTTCATAGGCTTTGCCAATGCTCAGCAGAGGAGCAACCAGATGAACAAGAAGAAGACTTCAGGGA
ACCAGGATGAGATTCTGGTCATCCGCAAGGGCTGGCTGACTATCAATAATATTGGCATCATGAAAGGGGG
CTCCAAGGAGTACTGGTTTGTGCTGACTGCTGAGAATCTGTCCTGGTACAAGGATGATGAGGAGAAAGAG
AAGAAATACATGCTGTCTGTGGACAACCTCAAGCTGCGGGACGTGGAGAAGGGCTTTATGTCGAGCAAGC
ATATCTTTGCCCTCTTTAACACGGAGCAGAGGAATGTCTACAAGGATTATCGGCAGCTGGAGCTAGCCTG
TGAGACACAGGAGGAGGTGGACAGCTGGAAGGCCTCCTTCCTGAGGGCTGGCGTGTACCCTGAGCGTGTT
GGGGACAAAGAGAAAGCCAGCGAGACCGAGGAGAATGGCTCCGACAGCTTCATGCATTCCATGGACCCAC
AGCTGGAACGGCAAGTGGAGACCATCCGGAATCTTGTGGACTCATACATGGCCATTGTCAACAAGACCGT
GAGGGACCTCATGCCCAAGACCATCATGCACCTCATGATTAACAATACCAAGGAGTTCATCTTCTCGGAG
CTGAGGGCCAACCTGTACTCGTGTGGGGACCAGAACACGCTGATGGAGGAGTCGGCGGAGCAGGCACAGC
GGCGCGACGAGATGCTGCGCATGTACCACGCACTGAAGGAGGCGCTCAGCATCATCGGCAACATCAACAC
GACCACCGTCAGCACGCCCATGCCCCCGCCCGTGGACGACTCCTGGCTGCAGGTGCAGAGCGTACCGGCC
GGACGCAGGTCGCCCACGTCCAGCCCCACGCCGCAGCGCCGAGCCCCCGCCGTGCCCCCAGCCCGGCCCG
GGTCGCGGGGCCCTGCTCCTGGGCCTCCGCCTGCTGGGTCCGCCCTGGGGGGGGCGCCCCCCGTGCCCTC
CAGGCCGGGGGCTTCCCCTGACCCTTTCGGCCCTCCCCCTCAGGTGCCCTCGCGCCCCAACCGCGCCCCG
CCCGGGGTCCCCAGCCGATCGGGTCAGGCAAGTCCATCCCGTCCTGAGAGCCCCAGGCCCCCCTTCGACA
AGCTT
