LOCUS       Exported 7319 bp ds-DNA circular SYN 13-MAY-2021
DEFINITION  Mammalian expression plasmid of GFP-tagged Dynamin protein..
ACCESSION   .
VERSION     .
KEYWORDS    pEGFP-N1 Dynamin1 L330R Q334R L702R
SOURCE      synthetic DNA construct
  ORGANISM  synthetic DNA construct
REFERENCE   1 (bases 1 to 7319)
  AUTHORS   Kong L, Sochacki KA, Wang H, Fang S, Canagarajah B, Kehr AD, Rice
            WJ, Strub MP, Taraska JW, Hinshaw JE
  TITLE     Cryo-EM of the dynamin polymer assembled on lipid membrane.
  JOURNAL   Nature. 2018 Aug;560(7717):258-262. doi: 10.1038/s41586-018-0378-6.
            Epub 2018 Aug 1.
  PUBMED    30069048
REFERENCE   2 (bases 1 to 7319)
  AUTHORS   .
  TITLE     Direct Submission
  JOURNAL   Exported May 13, 2021 from SnapGene Server 1.1.58
            http://www.snapgene.com
FEATURES             Location/Qualifiers
     source          1..7319
                     /organism="synthetic DNA construct"
                     /mol_type="other DNA"
     enhancer        62..365
                     /label=CMV enhancer
                     /note="human cytomegalovirus immediate early enhancer"
     promoter        366..569
                     /label=CMV promoter
                     /note="human cytomegalovirus (CMV) immediate early
                     promoter"
     primer_bind     520..540
                     /label=CMV-F
                     /note="Human CMV immediate early promoter, forward primer"
     regulatory      3260..3269
                     /regulatory_class="other"
                     /note="vertebrate consensus sequence for strong initiation
                     of translation (Kozak, 1987)"
     CDS             3266..3985
                     /codon_start=1
                     /product="the original enhanced GFP (Yang et al., 1996)"
                     /label=EGFP
                     /note="mammalian codon-optimized"
                     /translation="MVSKGEELFTGVVPILVELDGDVNGHKFSVSGEGEGDATYGKLTL
                     KFICTTGKLPVPWPTLVTTLTYGVQCFSRYPDHMKQHDFFKSAMPEGYVQERTIFFKDD
                     GNYKTRAEVKFEGDTLVNRIELKGIDFKEDGNILGHKLEYNYNSHNVYIMADKQKNGIK
                     VNFKIRHNIEDGSVQLADHYQQNTPIGDGPVLLPDNHYLSTQSALSKDPNEKRDHMVLL
                     EFVTAAGITLGMDELYK"
     CDS             3266..3982
                     /codon_start=1
                     /product="enhanced GFP"
                     /label=EGFP
                     /translation="MVSKGEELFTGVVPILVELDGDVNGHKFSVSGEGEGDATYGKLTL
                     KFICTTGKLPVPWPTLVTTLTYGVQCFSRYPDHMKQHDFFKSAMPEGYVQERTIFFKDD
                     GNYKTRAEVKFEGDTLVNRIELKGIDFKEDGNILGHKLEYNYNSHNVYIMADKQKNGIK
                     VNFKIRHNIEDGSVQLADHYQQNTPIGDGPVLLPDNHYLSTQSALSKDPNEKRDHMVLL
                     EFVTAAGITLGMDELYK"
     primer_bind     complement(3311..3332)
                     /label=EGFP-N
                     /note="EGFP, reverse primer"
     primer_bind     complement(3572..3591)
                     /label=EXFP-R
                     /note="For distinguishing EGFP variants, reverse primer"
     primer_bind     3919..3940
                     /label=EGFP-C
                     /note="EGFP, forward primer"
     polyA_signal    4108..4229
                     /label=SV40 poly(A) signal
                     /note="SV40 polyadenylation signal"
     primer_bind     complement(4145..4164)
                     /label=SV40pA-R
                     /note="SV40 polyA, reverse primer"
     primer_bind     4199..4218
                     /label=EBV-rev
                     /note="SV40 polyA terminator, reverse primer"
     rep_origin      complement(4236..4691)
                     /direction=LEFT
                     /label=f1 ori
                     /note="f1 bacteriophage origin of replication; arrow
                     indicates direction of (+) strand synthesis"
     primer_bind     complement(4373..4394)
                     /label=F1ori-F
                     /note="F1 origin, forward primer"
     primer_bind     4585..4604
                     /label=F1ori-R
                     /note="F1 origin, reverse primer"
     promoter        4718..4822
                     /gene="bla"
                     /label=AmpR promoter
     promoter        4824..5181
                     /label=SV40 promoter
                     /note="SV40 enhancer and early promoter"
     primer_bind     complement(4847..4867)
                     /label=pBABE 3'
                     /note="SV40 enhancer, reverse primer for pBABE vectors"
     rep_origin      5032..5167
                     /label=SV40 ori
                     /note="SV40 origin of replication"
     primer_bind     5094..5113
                     /label=SV40pro-F
                     /note="SV40 promoter/origin, forward primer"
     CDS             5216..6010
                     /codon_start=1
                     /gene="aph(3')-II (or nptII)"
                     /product="aminoglycoside phosphotransferase from Tn5"
                     /label=NeoR/KanR
                     /note="confers resistance to neomycin, kanamycin, and G418
                     (Geneticin(R))"
                     /translation="MIEQDGLHAGSPAAWVERLFGYDWAQQTIGCSDAAVFRLSAQGRP
                     VLFVKTDLSGALNELQDEAARLSWLATTGVPCAAVLDVVTEAGRDWLLLGEVPGQDLLS
                     SHLAPAEKVSIMADAMRRLHTLDPATCPFDHQAKHRIERARTRMEAGLVDQDDLDEEHQ
                     GLAPAELFARLKASMPDGEDLVVTHGDACLPNIMVENGRFSGFIDCGRLGVADRYQDIA
                     LATRDIAEELGGEWADRFLVLYGIAAPDSQRIAFYRLLDEFF"
     primer_bind     complement(5270..5289)
                     /label=Neo-R
                     /note="Neomycin resistance gene, reverse primer"
     primer_bind     5880..5899
                     /label=Neo-F
                     /note="Neomycin resistance gene, forward primer"
     primer_bind     complement(6198..6217)
                     /label=TK-pA-R
                     /note="Thymidine kinase polyA, reverse primer"
     polyA_signal    6242..6289
                     /label=HSV TK poly(A) signal
                     /note="herpes simplex virus thymidine kinase
                     polyadenylation signal (Cole and Stacy, 1985)"
     rep_origin      6618..7206
                     /direction=RIGHT
                     /label=ori
                     /note="high-copy-number ColE1/pMB1/pBR322/pUC origin of
                     replication"
     primer_bind     7107..7126
                     /label=pBR322ori-F
                     /note="pBR322 origin, forward primer"
ORIGIN
        1 ttagttatta atagtaatca attacggggt cattagttca tagcccatat atggagttcc
       61 gcgttacata acttacggta aatggcccgc ctggctgacc gcccaacgac ccccgcccat
      121 tgacgtcaat aatgacgtat gttcccatag taacgccaat agggactttc cattgacgtc
      181 aatgggtgga gtatttacgg taaactgccc acttggcagt acatcaagtg tatcatatgc
      241 caagtacgcc ccctattgac gtcaatgacg gtaaatggcc cgcctggcat tatgcccagt
      301 acatgacctt atgggacttt cctacttggc agtacatcta cgtattagtc atcgctatta
      361 ccatggtgat gcggttttgg cagtacatca atgggcgtgg atagcggttt gactcacggg
      421 gatttccaag tctccacccc attgacgtca atgggagttt gttttggcac caaaatcaac
      481 gggactttcc aaaatgtcgt aacaactccg ccccattgac gcaaatgggc ggtaggcgtg
      541 tacggtggga ggtctatata agcagagctg gtttagtgaa ccgtcagatc cgctagcgct
      601 accggactca gatcctgcca tgggcaaccg cggcatggaa gatctcatcc cgctggtcaa
      661 ccggctgcaa gacgccttct ctgccatcgg ccagaacgcg gacctcgacc tgccgcagat
      721 cgctgtggtg ggcggccaga gcgccggcaa gagctcggtg ctcgagaatt tcgtaggcag
      781 ggacttcttg cctcgaggat ctggcattgt tacccgacgt cccctggtct tgcagctggt
      841 caatgcaacc acagaatatg ccgagttcct gcactgcaag ggaaagaaat tcaccgactt
      901 cgaggaggtg cgccttgaga tcgaggccga gaccgacagg gtcaccggca ccaacaaggg
      961 catctcgccg gtgcctatca acctccgcgt ctactcgccg cacgtgctga acctgaccct
     1021 ggtggacctg cccggaatga ccaaggtccc ggtgggggac caacctcccg acatcgagtt
     1081 ccagatccga gacatgctta tgcagtttgt caccaaggag aactgcctca tcctggccgt
     1141 gtcccccgcc aactctgacc tggccaattc tgacgccctc aaggtcgcca aggaggtgga
     1201 cccccagggc cagcgcacca tcggggtcat caccaagctg gacctgatgg acgagggcac
     1261 agatgcccgt gatgtgctgg agaacaagct gctccccctg cgcagaggct acattggagt
     1321 ggtgaaccgg agccagaagg acattgatgg caagaaggac attaccgccg ccttggctgc
     1381 tgaacgaaag ttcttcctct cccatccatc ttatcgccac ttggctgacc gtatgggcac
     1441 gccctacctg cagaaggtcc tcaatcagca actgacgaac cacatccggg acacactgcc
     1501 ggggctgcgg aacaagctgc agagccagct actgtccatt gagaaggagg tggaggaata
     1561 caagaacttc cgccctgatg acccagctcg caagaccaag gccctgaggc agatggtcag
     1621 gcagtttgcc gtagactttg agaagcgcat tgagggctca ggagatcaga tcgacaccta
     1681 cgaactgtca gggggagccc gcattaaccg aatcttccac gagcgcttcc ctttcgagct
     1741 ggtcaagatg gagtttgatg agaaggaact ccgaagggag atcagctatg ctatcaagaa
     1801 tatccatggc attagaacgg ggctgtttac cccagacatg gcctttgaga ccattgtgaa
     1861 aaagcaggtg aagaagatcc gagaaccgtg tctcaagtgt gtggacatgg ttatctcgga
     1921 gctaatcagc accgttagac agtgcaccaa gaagctccag cagtacccgc ggctacggga
     1981 ggagatggag cgcatcgtga ccacccacat ccgggagcgc gagggccgca ctaaggagca
     2041 ggtcatgctt ctcatcgata tcgagctggc ttacatgaac accaaccatg aggacttcat
     2101 aggctttgcc aatgctcagc agaggagcaa ccagatgaac aagaagaaga cttcagggaa
     2161 ccaggatgag attctggtca tccgcaaggg ctggctgact atcaataata ttggcatcat
     2221 gaaagggggc tccaaggagt actggtttgt gctgactgct gagaatctgt cctggtacaa
     2281 ggatgatgag gagaaagaga agaaatacat gctgtctgtg gacaacctca agctgcggga
     2341 cgtggagaag ggctttatgt cgagcaagca tatctttgcc ctctttaaca cggagcagag
     2401 gaatgtctac aaggattatc ggcagctgga gctagcctgt gagacacagg aggaggtgga
     2461 cagctggaag gcctccttcc tgagggctgg cgtgtaccct gagcgtgttg gggacaaaga
     2521 gaaagccagc gagaccgagg agaatggctc cgacagcttc atgcattcca tggacccaca
     2581 gctggaacgg caagtggaga ccatccggaa tcttgtggac tcatacatgg ccattgtcaa
     2641 caagaccgtg agggacctca tgcccaagac catcatgcac ctcatgatta acaataccaa
     2701 ggagttcatc ttctcggagc tgagggccaa cctgtactcg tgtggggacc agaacacgct
     2761 gatggaggag tcggcggagc aggcacagcg gcgcgacgag atgctgcgca tgtaccacgc
     2821 actgaaggag gcgctcagca tcatcggcaa catcaacacg accaccgtca gcacgcccat
     2881 gcccccgccc gtggacgact cctggctgca ggtgcagagc gtaccggccg gacgcaggtc
     2941 gcccacgtcc agccccacgc cgcagcgccg agcccccgcc gtgcccccag cccggcccgg
     3001 gtcgcggggc cctgctcctg ggcctccgcc tgctgggtcc gccctggggg gggcgccccc
     3061 cgtgccctcc aggccggggg cttcccctga ccctttcggc cctccccctc aggtgccctc
     3121 gcgccccaac cgcgccccgc ccggggtccc cagccgatcg ggtcaggcaa gtccatcccg
     3181 tcctgagagc cccaggcccc ccttcgacaa gcttcgaatt ctgcagtcga cggtaccgcg
     3241 ggcccgggat ccaccggtcg ccaccatggt gagcaagggc gaggagctgt tcaccggggt
     3301 ggtgcccatc ctggtcgagc tggacggcga cgtaaacggc cacaagttca gcgtgtccgg
     3361 cgagggcgag ggcgatgcca cctacggcaa gctgaccctg aagttcatct gcaccaccgg
     3421 caagctgccc gtgccctggc ccaccctcgt gaccaccctg acctacggcg tgcagtgctt
     3481 cagccgctac cccgaccaca tgaagcagca cgacttcttc aagtccgcca tgcccgaagg
     3541 ctacgtccag gagcgcacca tcttcttcaa ggacgacggc aactacaaga cccgcgccga
     3601 ggtgaagttc gagggcgaca ccctggtgaa ccgcatcgag ctgaagggca tcgacttcaa
     3661 ggaggacggc aacatcctgg ggcacaagct ggagtacaac tacaacagcc acaacgtcta
     3721 tatcatggcc gacaagcaga agaacggcat caaggtgaac ttcaagatcc gccacaacat
     3781 cgaggacggc agcgtgcagc tcgccgacca ctaccagcag aacaccccca tcggcgacgg
     3841 ccccgtgctg ctgcccgaca accactacct gagcacccag tccgccctga gcaaagaccc
     3901 caacgagaag cgcgatcaca tggtcctgct ggagttcgtg accgccgccg ggatcactct
     3961 cggcatggac gagctgtaca agtaaagcgg ccgcgactct agatcataat cagccatacc
     4021 acatttgtag aggttttact tgctttaaaa aacctcccac acctccccct gaacctgaaa
     4081 cataaaatga atgcaattgt tgttgttaac ttgtttattg cagcttataa tggttacaaa
     4141 taaagcaata gcatcacaaa tttcacaaat aaagcatttt tttcactgca ttctagttgt
     4201 ggtttgtcca aactcatcaa tgtatcttaa ggcgtaaatt gtaagcgtta atattttgtt
     4261 aaaattcgcg ttaaattttt gttaaatcag ctcatttttt aaccaatagg ccgaaatcgg
     4321 caaaatccct tataaatcaa aagaatagac cgagataggg ttgagtgttg ttccagtttg
     4381 gaacaagagt ccactattaa agaacgtgga ctccaacgtc aaaggnnnnn nnnnnnnnnn
     4441 nnnnnnnnnn nnnnnnnnnn nnnnnnnnnn nnnntnnnnn nnnnnnnnnn nnnnnnnnnn
     4501 nnnnnnnnnn nnnnnnnnnn nnnnnnnnnn nnnnnnnnnn nnnnnnnnnn nnnnnnnnnn
     4561 nnnnnngnnn nnnnnnnnnn nnnnnnnnnn nnnnnnnnnn nnnnnnnnnn nnnnnnnnnn
     4621 nnnnnnnnnn nnnnnnnnnn nnnnnnnnnn nnnnnnnnnn nnnnnnnnnn nnnnnnnnnn
     4681 nnnnnnnnnn ncaggtggca cttttcgggg aaatgtgcgc ggaaccccta tttgtttatt
     4741 tttctaaata cattcaaata tgtatccgct catgagacaa taaccctgat aaatgcttca
     4801 ataatattga aaaaggaaga gtcctgaggc ggaaagaacc agctgtggaa tgtgtgtcag
     4861 ttagggtgtg gaaagtcccc aggctcccca gcaggcagaa gtatgcaaag catgcatctc
     4921 aattagtcag caaccaggtg tggaaagtcc ccaggctccc cagcaggcag aagtatgcaa
     4981 agcatgcatc tcaattagtc agcaaccata gtcccgcccc taactccgcc catcccgccc
     5041 ctaactccgc ccagttccgc ccattctccg ccccatggct gactaatttt ttttatttat
     5101 gcagaggccg aggccgcctc ggcctctgag ctattccaga agtagtgagg aggctttttt
     5161 ggaggcctag gcttttgcaa agatcgatca agagacagga tgaggatcgt ttcgcatgat
     5221 tgaacaagat ggattgcacg caggttctcc ggccgcttgg gtggagaggc tattcggcta
     5281 tgactgggca caacagacaa tcggctgctc tgatgccgcc gtgttccggc tgtcagcgca
     5341 ggggcgcccg gttctttttg tcaagaccga cctgtccggt gccctgaatg aactgcaaga
     5401 cgaggcagcg cggctatcgt ggctggccac gacgggcgtt ccttgcgcag ctgtgctcga
     5461 cgttgtcact gaagcgggaa gggactggct gctattgggc gaagtgccgg ggcaggatct
     5521 cctgtcatct caccttgctc ctgccgagaa agtatccatc atggctgatg caatgcggcg
     5581 gctgcatacg cttgatccgg ctacctgccc attcgaccac caagcgaaac atcgcatcga
     5641 gcgagcacgt actcggatgg aagccggtct tgtcgatcag gatgatctgg acgaagagca
     5701 tcaggggctc gcgccagccg aactgttcgc caggctcaag gcgagcatgc ccgacggcga
     5761 ggatctcgtc gtgacccatg gcgatgcctg cttgccgaat atcatggtgg aaaatggccg
     5821 cttttctgga ttcatcgact gtggccggct gggtgtggcg gaccgctatc aggacatagc
     5881 gttggctacc cgtgatattg ctgaagagct tggcggcgaa tgggctgacc gcttcctcgt
     5941 gctttacggt atcgccgctc ccgattcgca gcgcatcgcc ttctatcgcc ttcttgacga
     6001 gttcttctga gcgggactct ggggttcgaa atgaccgacc aagcgacgcc caacctgcca
     6061 tcacgagatt tcgattccac cgccgccttc tatgaaaggt tgggcttcgg aatcgttttc
     6121 cgggacgccg gctggatgat cctccagcgc ggggatctca tgctggagtt cttcgcccac
     6181 cctaggggga ggctaactga aacacggaag gagacaatac cggaaggaac ccgcgctatg
     6241 acggcaataa aaagacagaa taaaacgcac ggtgttgggt cgtttgttca taaacgcggg
     6301 gttcggtccc agggctggca ctctgtcgat accccaccga gaccccattg gggccaatac
     6361 gcccgcgttt cttccttttc cccaccccac cccccaagtt cgggtgaagg cccagggctc
     6421 gcagccaacg tcggggcggc aggccctgcc atagcctcag gttactcata tatactttag
     6481 attgatttaa aacttcattt ttaatttaaa aggatctagg tgaagatcct ttttgataat
     6541 ctcatgacca aaatccctta acgtgagttt tcgttccact gagcgtcaga ccccgtagaa
     6601 aagatcaaag gatcttcttg agatcctttt tttctgcgcg taatctgctg cttgcaaaca
     6661 aaaaaaccac cgctaccagc ggtggtttgt ttgccggatc aagagctacc aactcttttt
     6721 ccgaaggtaa ctggcttcag cagagcgcag ataccaaata ctgttcttct agtgtagccg
     6781 tagttaggcc accacttcaa gaactctgta gcaccgccta catacctcgc tctgctaatc
     6841 ctgttaccag tggctgctgc cagtggcgat aagtcgtgtc ttaccgggtt ggactcaaga
     6901 cgatagttac cggataaggc gcagcggtcg ggctgaacgg ggggttcgtg cacacagccc
     6961 agcttggagc gaacgaccta caccgaactg agatacctac agcgtgagct atgagaaagc
     7021 gccacgcttc ccgaagggag aaaggcggac aggtatccgg taagcggcag ggtcggaaca
     7081 ggagagcgca cgagggagct tccaggggga aacgcctggt atctttatag tcctgtcggg
     7141 tttcgccacc tctgacttga gcgtcgattt ttgtgatgct cgtcaggggg gcggagccta
     7201 tggaaaaacg ccagcaacgc ggccttttta cggttcctgg ccttttgctg gccttttgct
     7261 cacatgttct ttcctgcgtt atcccctgat tctgtggata accgtattac cgccatgca
//
